>Addgene plasmid #227146 | hA3A*-IscBn | addgene full sequence | sequence record 453980 | Addgene NGS Result
ATATGCCAAGTACGCCCCCTATTGACGTCAATGACGGTAAATGGCCCGCCTGGCATTATGCCCAGTACAT
GACCTTATGGGACTTTCCTACTTGGCAGTACATCTACGTATTAGTCATCGCTATTACCATGGTGATGCGG
TTTTGGCAGTACATCAATGGGCGTGGATAGCGGTTTGACTCACGGGGATTTCCAAGTCTCCACCCCATTG
ACGTCAATGGGAGTTTGTTTTGGCACCAAAATCAACGGGACTTTCCAAAATGTCGTAACAACTCCGCCCC
ATTGACGCAAATGGGCGGTAGGCGTGTACGGTGGGAGGTCTATATAAGCAGAGCTGGTTTAGTGAACCGT
CAGATCCGCTAGAGATCCGCGGCCGCCACCATGAAGAGGACCGCCGATGGCTCTGAGTTCGAGAGCCCCA
AGAAGAAGCGGAAGGTGATGGAGGCATCTCCAGCAAGCGGACCAAGGCACCTGATGGACCCCCACATCTT
CACCTCTAACTTTAACAATGGCATCGGCAGGCACAAGACATACCTGTGCTATGAGGTGGAGCGCCTGGAC
AATGGCACCAGCGTGAAGATGGATCAGCACAGAGGCTTCCTGCACAACCAGGCCAAGAATCTGCTGTGCG
GCTTCTACGGCCGGCACGCAGAGCTGAGATTTCTGGACCTGGTGCCTAGCCTGCAGCTGGATCCAGCCCA
GATCTATAGGGTGACCTGGTTCATCAGCTACTCCCCATGCTTTTCCGCGGGATGTGCAGGAGAGGTGCGC
GCCTTCCTGCAGGAGAACACACACGTGCGGCTGAGAATCTTTGCCGCCCGGATCTTCGACTATGATCCTC
TGTACAAGGAGGCCCTGCAGATGCTGAGAGACGCAGGAGCCCAGGTGTCCATCATGACCTATGATGAGTT
CAAGCACTGCTGGGACACATTTGTGGATCACCAGGGCTGTCCCTTTCAGCCTTGGGACGGACTGGATGAG
CACTCCCAGGCCCTGTCTGGCAGGCTGAGGGCCATCCTGCAGAACCAGGGCAATAGCGGCAGCGAGACTC
CCGGGACCTCAGAGTCCGCCACACCCGAAAGTATGGCCGTGGTCTACGTGATCTCTAAGTCCGGCAAACC
ACTGATGCCCACCACCAGATGCGGCCACGTGCGGATCTTGCTCAAGGAAGGCAAGGCTAGAGTGGTGGAA
AGAAAGCCCTTCACCATCCAGCTGACCTACGAGTCTGCCGAGGAAACCCAGCCTCTGGTGCTGGGCATTG
ACCCTGGCAGAACCAATATCGGTATGAGCGTGGTGACCGAGAGCGGAGAGAGCGTGTTCAACGCCCAAAT
CGAGACAAGAAACAAGGACGTGCCTAAGCTGATGAAGGACAGAAAGCAGTATAGGATGGCCCACAGAAGG
CTGAAGCGGCGGTGCAAAAGACGGCGGAGAGCCAAGGCTGCCGGCACCGCCTTCGAGGAGGGCGAAAAGC
AAAGACTGCTGCCTGGCTGCTTCAAGCCTATTACATGCAAGAGCATCCGGAACAAGGAAGCCAGATTCAA
CAACCGCAAGCGGCCTGTGGGATGGCTGACACCTACCGCCAATCACCTGCTGGTCACCCACCTGAACGTG
GTTAAGAAGGTGCAGAAGATCCTGCCCGTGGCCAAGGTGGTGCTGGAGCTGAATCGGTTCAGCTTTATGG
CCATGAACAACCCCAAGGTTCAGAGATGGCAGTACCAGCGGGGCCCTCTGTACGGCAAAGGCAGCGTGGA
AGAGGCCGTGTCCATGCAGCAGGATGGACACTGCCTGTTTTGTAAACACGGCATCGACCACTACCACCAC
GTGGTCCCCAGAAGAAAGAACGGCAGCGAGACACTGGAAAACAGAGTGGGCCTTTGTGAAGAACACCATA
GACTGGTGCACACAGATAAGGAGTGGGAGGCCAACCTGGCCAGCAAGAAGTCTGGAATGAACAAGAAATA
CCACGCCCTGTCTGTGCTGAACCAGATCATCCCCTACCTGGCTGATCAGCTGGCCGATATGTTCCCCGGA
AATTTCTGCGTGACAAGCGGCCAAGACACCTATCTGTTTCGGGAAGAGCATGGCATCCCTAAGGACGCCT
ACCTGGACGCCTACTGCATCGCCTGCAGCGCACTGACCGACGCCAAGAAGGTGAGCAGCCCTAAGGGCAG
ACCATACATGGTGCACCAGTTCAGAAGGCATGATAGACAGGCCTGTCACAAGGCCAATCTGAACCGGAGC
TACTACATGGGCGGCAAGCTCGTTGCCACCAACCGGCACAAAGCTATGGACCAGAAAACTGACAGCCTGG
AAGAGTACAGAGCCGCTCACAGCGCCGCTGACGTGTCTAAACTGACCGTGAAGCACCCTTCTGCTCAGTA
CAAGGATATGAGCAGAATCATGCCTGGCAGCATCCTGGTGAGCGGCGAGGGCAAACTGTTCACACTGAGC
AGATCTGAGGGAAGAAACAAAGGCCAGGTGAACTACTTCGTGTCCACCGAGGGCATCAAGTACTGGGCCA
GAAAGTGCCAGTATCTGCGGAACAACGGCGGACTGCAGATCTACGTGAAAAGGCCGGCGGCCACGAAGAA
GGCCGGCCAGGCAAAGAAGAAAAAGAGCGGCGGGAGCGGCGGGAGCGGGGGGAGCACTAATCTGAGCGAC
ATCATTGAGAAGGAGACTGGGAAACAGCTGGTCATTCAGGAGTCCATCCTGATGCTGCCTGAGGAGGTGG
AGGAAGTGATCGGCAACAAGCCAGAGTCTGACATCCTGGTGCACACCGCCTACGACGAGTCCACAGATGA
GAATGTGATGCTGCTGACCTCTGACGCCCCCGAGTATAAGCCTTGGGCCCTGGTCATCCAGGATTCTAAC
GGCGAGAATAAGATCAAGATGCTGAGCGGAGGATCCGGAGGATCTGGAGGCAGCACCAACCTGTCTGACA
TCATCGAGAAGGAGACAGGCAAGCAGCTGGTCATCCAGGAGAGCATCCTGATGCTGCCCGAAGAAGTCGA
AGAAGTGATCGGAAACAAGCCTGAGAGCGATATCCTGGTCCATACCGCCTACGACGAGAGTACCGACGAA
AATGTGATGCTGCTGACATCCGACGCCCCAGAGTATAAGCCCTGGGCTCTGGTCATCCAGGATTCCAACG
GAGAGAACAAAATCAAAATGCTGTCTGGCGGCTCAAAAAGAACCGCCGACGGCAGCGAATTCGAGCCCAA
GAAGAAGAGGAAAGTCGGAAGCGGAGCTACTAACTTCAGCCTGCTGAAGCAGGCTGGAGACGTGGAGGAG
AACCCTGGACCTATGGTGAGCAAGGGCGAGGAGCTGTTCACCGGGGTGGTGCCCATCCTGGTCGAGCTGG
ACGGCGACGTAAACGGCCACAAGTTCAGCGTGTCCGGCGAGGGCGAGGGCGATGCCACCTACGGCAAGCT
GACCCTGAAGTTCATCTGCACCACCGGCAAGCTGCCCGTGCCCTGGCCCACCCTCGTGACCACCCTGACC
TATGGAGTGCAGTGCTTCAGCCGCTACCCCGACCACATGAAGCAGCACGACTTCTTCAAGTCCGCCATGC
CCGAAGGCTACGTCCAGGAGCGCACCATCTTCTTCAAGGACGACGGCAACTACAAGACCCGCGCCGAGGT
GAAGTTCGAGGGCGACACCCTGGTGAACCGCATCGAGCTGAAGGGCATCGACTTCAAGGAGGACGGCAAC
ATCCTGGGGCACAAGCTGGAGTACAACTACAACAGCCACAACGTCTATATCATGGCCGACAAGCAGAAGA
ACGGCATCAAGGTGAACTTCAAGATCCGCCACAACATCGAGGACGGCAGCGTGCAGCTCGCCGACCACTA
CCAGCAGAACACCCCCATCGGCGACGGCCCCGTGCTGCTGCCCGACAACCACTACCTGAGCACCCAGTCC
GCCCTGAGCAAAGACCCCAACGAGAAGCGCGATCACATGGTCCTGCTGGAGTTCGTGACCGCCGCCGGGA
TCACTCTCGGCATGGACGAGCTGTACAAGTCTGGTGGTTCTCCCAAGAAGAAGAGGAAAGTCTAACCGGT
CATCATCACCATCACCATTGAGTTTAAACCCGCTGATCAGCCTCGACTGTGCCTTCTAGTTGCCAGCCAT
CTGTTGTTTGCCCCTCCCCCGTGCCTTCCTTGACCCTGGAAGGTGCCACTCCCACTGTCCTTTCCTAATA
AAATGAGGAAATTGCATCGCATTGTCTGAGTAGGTGTCATTCTATTCTGGGGGGTGGGGTGGGGCAGGAC
AGCAAGGGGGAGGATTGGGAAGACAATAGCAGGCATGCTGGGGATGCGGTGGGCTCTATGGCTTCTGAGG
CGGAAAGAACCAGCTGGGGCTCGATACCGTCGACCTCTAGCTAGAGCTTGGCGTAATCATGGTCATAGCT
GTTTCCTGTGTGAAATTGTTATCCGCTCACAATTCCACACAACATACGAGCCGGAAGCATAAAGTGTAAA
GCCTAGGGTGCCTAATGAGTGAGCTAACTCACATTAATTGCGTTGCGCTCACTGCCCGCTTTCCAGTCGG
GAAACCTGTCGTGCCAGCTGCATTAATGAATCGGCCAACGCGCGGGGAGAGGCGGTTTGCGTATTGGGCG
CTCTTCCGCTTCCTCGCTCACTGACTCGCTGCGCTCGGTCGTTCGGCTGCGGCGAGCGGTATCAGCTCAC
TCAAAGGCGGTAATACGGTTATCCACAGAATCAGGGGATAACGCAGGAAAGAACATGTGAGCAAAAGGCC
AGCAAAAGGCCAGGAACCGTAAAAAGGCCGCGTTGCTGGCGTTTTTCCATAGGCTCCGCCCCCCTGACGA
GCATCACAAAAATCGACGCTCAAGTCAGAGGTGGCGAAACCCGACAGGACTATAAAGATACCAGGCGTTT
CCCCCTGGAAGCTCCCTCGTGCGCTCTCCTGTTCCGACCCTGCCGCTTACCGGATACCTGTCCGCCTTTC
TCCCTTCGGGAAGCGTGGCGCTTTCTCATAGCTCACGCTGTAGGTATCTCAGTTCGGTGTAGGTCGTTCG
CTCCAAGCTGGGCTGTGTGCACGAACCCCCCGTTCAGCCCGACCGCTGCGCCTTATCCGGTAACTATCGT
CTTGAGTCCAACCCGGTAAGACACGACTTATCGCCACTGGCAGCAGCCACTGGTAACAGGATTAGCAGAG
CGAGGTATGTAGGCGGTGCTACAGAGTTCTTGAAGTGGTGGCCTAACTACGGCTACACTAGAAGAACAGT
ATTTGGTATCTGCGCTCTGCTGAAGCCAGTTACCTTCGGAAAAAGAGTTGGTAGCTCTTGATCCGGCAAA
CAAACCACCGCTGGTAGCGGTGGTTTTTTTGTTTGCAAGCAGCAGATTACGCGCAGAAAAAAAGGATCTC
AAGAAGATCCTTTGATCTTTTCTACGGGGTCTGACACTCAGTGGAACGAAAACTCACGTTAAGGGATTTT
GGTCATGAGATTATCAAAAAGGATCTTCACCTAGATCCTTTTAAATTAAAAATGAAGTTTTAAATCAATC
TAAAGTATATATGAGTAAACTTGGTCTGACAGTTACCAATGCTTAATCAGTGAGGCACCTATCTCAGCGA
TCTGTCTATTTCGTTCATCCATAGTTGCCTGACTCCCCGTCGTGTAGATAACTACGATACGGGAGGGCTT
ACCATCTGGCCCCAGTGCTGCAATGATACCGCGAGACCCACGCTCACCGGCTCCAGATTTATCAGCAATA
AACCAGCCAGCCGGAAGGGCCGAGCGCAGAAGTGGTCCTGCAACTTTATCCGCCTCCATCCAGTCTATTA
ATTGTTGCCGGGAAGCTAGAGTAAGTAGTTCGCCAGTTAATAGTTTGCGCAACGTTGTTGCCATTGCTAC
AGGCATCGTGGTGTCACGCTCGTCGTTTGGTATGGCTTCATTCAGCTCCGGTTCCCAACGATCAAGGCGA
GTTACATGATCCCCCATGTTGTGCAAAAAAGCGGTTAGCTCCTTCGGTCCTCCGATCGTTGTCAGAAGTA
AGTTGGCCGCAGTGTTATCACTCATGGTTATGGCAGCACTGCATAATTCTCTTACTGTCATGCCATCCGT
AAGATGCTTTTCTGTGACTGGTGAGTACTCAACCAAGTCATTCTGAGAATAGTGTATGCGGCGACCGAGT
TGCTCTTGCCCGGCGTCAATACGGGATAATACCGCGCCACATAGCAGAACTTTAAAAGTGCTCATCATTG
GAAAACGTTCTTCGGGGCGAAAACTCTCAAGGATCTTACCGCTGTTGAGATCCAGTTCGATGTAACCCAC
TCGTGCACCCAACTGATCTTCAGCATCTTTTACTTTCACCAGCGTTTCTGGGTGAGCAAAAACAGGAAGG
CAAAATGCCGCAAAAAAGGGAATAAGGGCGACACGGAAATGTTGAATACTCATACTCTTCCTTTTTCAAT
ATTATTGAAGCATTTATCAGGGTTATTGTCTCATGAGCGGATACATATTTGAATGTATTTAGAAAAATAA
ACAAATAGGGGTTCCGCGCACATTTCCCCGAAAAGTGCCACCTGACGTCGACGGATCGGGAGATCGATCT
CCCGATCCCCTAGGGTCGACTCTCAGTACAATCTGCTCTGATGCCGCATAGTTAAGCCAGTATCTGCTCC
CTGCTTGTGTGTTGGAGGTCGCTGAGTAGTGCGCGAGCAAAATTTAAGCTACAACAAGGCAAGGCTTGAC
CGACAATTGCATGAAGAATCTGCTTAGGGTTAGGCGTTTTGCGCTGCTTCGCGATGTACGGGCCAGATAT
ACGCGTTGACATTGATTATTGACTAGTTATTAATAGTAATCAATTACGGGGTCATTAGTTCATAGCCCAT
ATATTGAGTTCCGCGTTACATAACTTACGGTAAATGGCCCGCCTGGCTGACCGCCCAACGACCCCCGCCC
ATTGACGTCAATAATGACGTATGTTCCCATAGTAACGCCAATAGGGACTTTCCATTGACGTCAATGGGTG
GAGTATTTACGGTAAACTGCCCACTTGGCAGTACATCAAGTGTATC
Features (pLannotate 1.2.2; 18 found; start..end, strand, type, name):
    132..335     +  promoter       CMV promoter: human cytomegalovirus (CMV) immediate early promoter
    438..1034    +  CDS            APOBEC3A: ABC3A_HUMAN - Experimental evidence at protein level: Swiss-Prot protein existence level 1. DNA deaminase (cytidine deaminase) with restriction activity against viruses, foreign DNA and mobility of retrotransposons. Exhibits antiviral activity against adeno-associated virus (AAV) and human T- cell leukemia virus type 1 (HTLV-1) and may inhibit the mobility of LTR and non-LTR retrotransposons. Selectively targets single-stranded DNA and can deaminate both methylcytosine and cytosine in foreign DNA. Can induce somatic hypermutation in the nuclear and mitochondrial DNA. May also play a role in th
   1034..1082    +  CDS            ABE(7.10) (fragment): adenine base editor comprising wild-type E. coli TadA fused to the evolved TadA*(7.10) mutant (Gaudelli et al., 2017)
   2568..2615    +  CDS            nucleoplasmin NLS: bipartite nuclear localization signal from nucleoplasmin
   2925..3173    +  CDS            UGI: UNGI_BPPB2 - Experimental evidence at protein level: Swiss-Prot protein existence level 1. This protein binds specifically and reversibly to the host uracil-DNA glycosylase, preventing removal of uracil residues from PBS2 DNA by the host uracil-excision repair system. From Bacillus phage PBS2 (Bacteriophage PBS2).
   3303..4019    +  CDS            EGFP: EGFP is a basic (constitutively fluorescent) green fluorescent protein published in 1996, derived from Aequorea victoria. It is reported to be a rapidly-maturing weak dimer with moderate acid sensitivity.
   4107..4331    +  polyA_signal   bGH poly(A) signal: bovine growth hormone polyadenylation signal
   4335..4356    +  promoter       SV40 promoter (fragment): SV40 enhancer and early promoter
   4361..4377    +  misc_feature   MCS (fragment): pBluescript multiple cloning site
   4426..4442    -  protein_bind   lac operator: The lac repressor binds to the lac operator to inhibit transcription in E. coli. This inhibition can be relieved by adding lactose or isopropyl-β-D-thiogalactopyranoside (IPTG). lac repressor encoded by lacI
   4450..4480    -  promoter       lac promoter: promoter for the E. coli lac operon
   4495..4516    -  protein_bind   CAP binding site: CAP binding activates transcription in the presence of cAMP. E. coli catabolite activator protein
   4529..4621    -  CDS            lacI (fragment): lac repressor; lacI; The lac repressor binds to the lac operator to inhibit transcription in E. coli. This inhibition can be relieved by adding lactose or isopropyl-β-D-thiogalactopyranoside (IPTG).
   4804..5392    -  rep_origin     ori: high-copy-number ColE1/pMB1/pBR322/pUC origin of replication
   5563..6423    -  CDS            AmpR: β-lactamase; bla; confers resistance to ampicillin, carbenicillin, and related antibiotics
   6424..6528    -  promoter       AmpR promoter: bla
   6599..6643    -  misc_feature   bom (fragment): basis of mobility region from pBR322
   6874..131     +  enhancer       CMV enhancer (across the origin): human cytomegalovirus immediate early enhancer
