[The description below was written by a language model from this plasmid's Addgene catalogue record and pLannotate feature annotations shown in this document.]
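Description:
hA3A*-IscBn is a mammalian expression plasmid on a pcDNA3.1 backbone that encodes a miniature cytosine base editor built around the OgeuIscB nickase. It is propagated in E. coli as a high-copy plasmid through a ColE1/pUC-type origin and selected with ampicillin via the β-lactamase gene. The sequenced record is about 7 kb, and apart from a very short SV40 promoter fragment no mammalian selection cassette is annotated, so the plasmid appears suited to transient delivery.

The CMV enhancer and immediate early promoter drive a single synthetic, human codon-optimized fusion, terminated by the bGH polyadenylation signal. According to the catalogue entry, its order is bipartite NLS, an engineered human APOBEC3A cytidine deaminase variant (hA3A*), a linker, nOgeuIscB, a nucleoplasmin NLS, two copies of uracil glycosylase inhibitor (UGI) and a final bipartite NLS. The listed mutations are D96R, E84R, V159R and H339A; the record does not say which component each belongs to or what each does. In this type of editor, the RNA-guided nickase brings the deaminase to exposed single-stranded DNA to convert cytosine to uracil, while UGI blocks uracil excision so that C-to-T outcomes are favoured.

The automated annotation detects APOBEC3A, the nucleoplasmin NLS and one UGI copy, leaves the IscB region unlabelled, and calls the short segment after APOBEC3A an ABE fragment, most likely a shared linker sequence. It also finds an EGFP coding sequence downstream of UGI that the catalogue description does not mention; how it is linked to the editor is not stated. No guide (ωRNA) expression cassette is annotated, so the guide is presumably supplied separately. The associated work concerns engineering IscB into compact editing tools for mammalian cells and embryos.
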