Addgene plasmid #227146: hA3A*-IscBn
Purpose: Vector encoding human codon-optimized nOgeuIscB fusion with two copies of UGI and hA3A* variant driven by CMV promoter
Depositing lab: Dali Li. Depositing organization: East China Normal University. Publication: Engineering IscB to develop highly efficient miniature editing tools in mammalian cells and embryos. Xue N, Hong D, Zhang D, Wang Q, Zhang S, Yang L, Chen X, Li Y, Han H, Hu C, Liu M, Song G, Guan Y, Wang L, Zhu Y, Li D. Mol Cell. 2024 Aug 22;84(16):3128-3140.e4. doi: 10.1016/j.molcel.2024.07.007. Epub 2024 Aug 2. PubMed 39096898.
Backbone
  Vector backbone: pcDNA3.1
Growth in bacteria
  Bacterial resistance: Ampicillin, 100 μg/mL
  Growth temperature: 37°C
  Growth strain: DH5alpha
  Copy number: High Copy
Gene/Insert
  Gene/Insert name: bpNLS-hA3A*-linker-nOgeuIscB-nucleoplasmin NLS-2XUGI-bpNLS
  Species: Synthetic
  Mutation: D96R/E84R/V159R/H339A
  Promoter: CMV
  Cloning method: Gibson Cloning
  Sequencing primers: 5′ Atggaggcatctccagcaagc
Terms and licenses: Academic/Nonprofit Terms; Industry Terms: Not Available to Industry
How to cite: hA3A*-IscBn was a gift from Dali Li (Addgene plasmid # 227146 ; http://n2t.net/addgene:227146 ; RRID:Addgene_227146)
